>Addgene plasmid #43781 | IV-TAG | depositor partial sequence | sequence record 59046 | IV-TAG sequence 279 bps
CGTCTCGACTCACCCCAGAGCAGGTCGTGGCCATTGCCTCGAATGGAGGGGGCAAACAGGCGTTGGAAAC
CGTACAACGATTGCTGCCGGTGCTGTGCCAAGCGCACGGCCTCACCCCAGAGCAGGTCGTGGCAATCGCC
TCCAACATTGGCGGGAAACAGGCACTCGAGACTGTCCAGCGCCTGCTTCCCGTGCTGTGCCAAGCGCACG
GATTAACCCCAGAGCAGGTCGTGGCAATCGCGAGCAATAAGGGCGGAAGACCCGCACTGGAGAGAGACG
