>Addgene plasmid #43781 | IV-TAG | addgene partial sequence | sequence record 62110 | M13-F20 5'-TGTAAAACGACGGCCAGT-3'
CTATAGGGCGAATTGGGCCCTCTAGATGCATGCTCGAGCGGCCGCCAGTGTGATGGATATCTGCAGAATT
CGCCCTTATATAGATGCCGTCCTAGCGCGTCTCGACTCACCCCAGAGCAGGTCGTGGCCATTGCCTCGAA
TGGAGGGGGCAAACAGGCGTTGGAAACCGTACAACGATTGCTGCCGGTGCTGTGCCAAGCGCACGGCCTC
ACCCCAGAGCAGGTCGTGGCAATCGCCTCCAACATTGGCGGGAAACAGGCACTCGAGACTGTCCAGCGCC
TGCTTCCCGTGCTGTGCCAAGCGCACGGATTAACCCCAGAGCAGGTCGTGGCAATCGCGAGCAATAAGGG
CGGAAGACCCGCACTGGAGAGAGACGTGGGCACAGGAAAGATACTTAAGGGCGAATTCCAGCACACTGGC
GGCCGTTACTAGTGGATCCGAGCTCGGTACCAAGCTTGATGCATAGCTTGAGTATTCTATAGTGTCACCT
AAATAGCTTGGCGTAATCATGGTCATAGCTGTTTCCTGTGTGAAATTGTTATCCGCTCACAATTCCACAC
AACATACGAGCCGGAAGCATAAAGTGTAAAGCCTGGGGTGCCTAATGAGTGAGCTAACTCACATTAATTG
CGTTGCGCTCACTGCCCGCTTTCCAGTCGGGAAACCTGTCGTGCCAGCTGCATTAATGAATCGGCCAACG
CGCGGGGAGAGGCGGTTTGCGTATTGGGCGCTCTTCCGCTTCCTCGCTCACTGACTCGCTGCGCTCGGTC
GTTCGGCTGCGGCGAGCGGTATCAGCTCACTCAAAGGCGGTAATACGGTTATCCACAGAATCAGGGGATA
ACGCAGGAAAGAACATGTGAGCAAAAGGCCAGCAAAAGGCCAGGAACCGTAAAAAGGCCGCGTTGCTGGC
GTTTTTCCAT
