[The description below was written by a language model from this plasmid's Addgene catalogue record.]
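Description:
IV-TAG is a small bacterial cloning plasmid built on the commercial pCRII-TOPO backbone (about 4 kb without insert), into which a 279 bp synthetic fragment, also called IV-TAG, was introduced by TOPO cloning. It is a high-copy plasmid maintained in standard E. coli cloning strains and carries both ampicillin and kanamycin resistance, so either or both antibiotics can be used for selection. As a pCRII-TOPO derivative, the insert sits in a cloning site flanked by standard primer sites. The record lists T7 and M13-reverse as the sequencing primers for reading across the insert from each side. No feature table is provided, so other backbone elements are not itemised here.

The record does not state what the insert encodes beyond its name, synthetic origin and length. The plasmid was deposited with a publication describing a TALEN genome-editing system for generating human stem cell-based disease models. Together with the plasmid's classification as a cloning vector rather than an expression vector, this suggests that it serves as a modular building block in that TALEN assembly system. On that reading, the name may denote a position in the assembly (IV) and a three-base target (TAG), and the 279 bp length would be roughly consistent with a few TALE repeat units. This interpretation is an inference and is not stated in the catalogue fields. There is no promoter, tag, reporter or mammalian selection element recorded for the insert. The construct is best regarded as a storage and propagation vehicle for a short synthetic DNA module that would be excised or amplified for downstream assembly, not used directly in cells.
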