Addgene plasmid #43781: IV-TAG
Depositing lab: Chad Cowan & Kiran Musunuru. Depositing organization: Harvard University. Publication: A TALEN Genome-Editing System for Generating Human Stem Cell-Based Disease Models. Ding Q, Lee YK, Schaefer EA, Peters DT, Veres A, Kim K, Kuperwasser N, Motola DL, Meissner TB, Hendriks WT, Trevisan M, Gupta RM, Moisan A, Banks E, Friesen M, Schinzel RT, Xia F, Tang A, Xia Y, Figueroa E, Wann A, Ahfeldt T, Daheron L, Zhang F, Rubin LL, Peng LF, Chung RT, Musunuru K, Cowan CA. Cell Stem Cell. 2012 Dec 12. pii: S1934-5909(12)00645-5. doi: 10.1016/j.stem.2012.11.011. PubMed 23246482.
Backbone
  Vector backbone: pCRII-TOPO
  Backbone manufacturer: Invitrogen
  Backbone size w/o insert (bp): 3973
  Vector type: Bacterial Cloning
Growth in bacteria
  Bacterial resistance: Ampicillin and Kanamycin, 100 & 50 μg/mL
  Growth temperature: 37°C
  Growth strain: Top10
  Copy number: High Copy
Gene/Insert
  Gene/Insert name: IV-TAG
  Species: Synthetic
  Insert size (bp): 279
  Cloning method: TOPO Cloning
  Sequencing primers: 5′ T7; 3′ M13-rev
Terms and licenses: Academic/Nonprofit Terms; Industry Terms: Not Available to Industry
How to cite: IV-TAG was a gift from Chad Cowan & Kiran Musunuru (Addgene plasmid # 43781 ; http://n2t.net/addgene:43781 ; RRID:Addgene_43781)
